Addgene plasmid #233997: makeTCR_Hs.TRBV12-3
Purpose: Hs TRBV gene for makeTCR assembly
Depositing lab: Michael Platten. Depositing organization: Deutsches Krebsforschungszentrum (DKFZ). Publication: makeTCR: A Modular Platform for Rapid, Flexible, Scalable, Single-Step T Cell Receptor Synthesis. Hamberger M, Neuhoff M-T, Pietrantonio SV, Boschert T, Maldonado Torres C, Errerd A, Tan CL, Lindner JM, Platten M, Green EW. bioRxiv 2025.04.27.647198 10.1101/2025.04.27.647198.
Backbone
  Vector backbone: pmakeTCR
  Backbone manufacturer: custom
  Backbone size w/o insert (bp): 1710
  Vector type: Synthetic Biology
Growth in bacteria
  Bacterial resistance: Chloramphenicol, 25 μg/mL
  Growth temperature: 37°C
  Growth strain: DH5alpha
  Copy number: High Copy
Gene/Insert
  Gene/Insert name: TRBV12-3 (alt name: ENSG00000260904)
  Species: H. sapiens (human)
  Insert size (bp): 336
  Entrez Gene: TRBV12-3 (a.k.a. TCRBV12S3, TCRBV8S1, TRBV123)
  Promoter: n/a
  Cloning method: Restriction Enzyme; 5′ cloning site CCAT (not destroyed); 3′ cloning site TGTG (not destroyed)
  Sequencing primers: 5′ M13 (-21) Forward; 3′ M13 Reverse
Resource information
  A portion of this plasmid was derived from a plasmid made by: synthetic
Terms and licenses: Academic/Nonprofit Terms; Industry Terms: Not Available to Industry
Depositor comments: Please visit https://doi.org/10.1101/2025.04.27.647198 for bioRxiv preprint.
How to cite: makeTCR_Hs.TRBV12-3 was a gift from Michael Platten (Addgene plasmid # 233997 ; http://n2t.net/addgene:233997 ; RRID:Addgene_233997)
