[The description below was written by a language model from this plasmid's Addgene catalogue record and pLannotate feature annotations shown in this document.]
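Description:
makeTCR_Hs.TRBV12-3 is a small synthetic-biology part plasmid of about 2.0 kb that stores a single human T cell receptor beta-chain variable gene segment, TRBV12-3, as a building block for the makeTCR modular assembly system. The backbone is the custom pmakeTCR vector of about 1.7 kb, a minimal bacterial cloning plasmid. It replicates in E. coli from a high-copy ColE1/pUC-type origin. Selection is with chloramphenicol, conferred by a cat (chloramphenicol acetyltransferase) gene driven by its native promoter. Short transcription terminators (tonB, T7Te and T3Te) bracket the marker and the origin, which presumably insulates the insert region from read-through transcription. A short residual lacZα fragment is also annotated, and M13 forward and reverse priming sites are listed for sequence verification.

The payload is the roughly 336 bp TRBV12-3 coding segment, which was made synthetically. The record lists no promoter for it, so the plasmid is a donor of a DNA part and not an expression construct. The insert is flanked by defined four-nucleotide junctions, recorded as the 5′ and 3′ cloning sites and retained after cloning. This layout is consistent with release of the fragment with specified overhangs for ordered, Golden Gate-style ligation, although the record does not name the enzyme used.

According to its stated purpose and the associated makeTCR platform description, this V-gene module is combined with other parts in a single-step reaction to synthesise full T cell receptor chains. The record does not describe the partner modules or the destination vector.
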