Features (pLannotate 1.2.2; 8 found; start..end, strand, type, name):
     10..342     +  CDS            TRBV12-3: TVBL3_HUMAN - Also known as TCRBV12S3 From Homo sapiens (Human).
    431..462     +  terminator     tonB terminator: bidirectional E. coli tonB-P14 transcription terminator
    463..565     +  promoter       cat promoter: promoter of the E. coli cat gene encoding chloramphenicol acetyltransferase
    566..1222    +  CDS            cat: CAT_ECOLX - Experimental evidence at protein level: Swiss-Prot protein existence level 1. This enzyme is an effector of chloramphenicol resistance in bacteria. From Escherichia coli. This protein is used as a marker in many commonly used cloning vectors, such as pACYC184.
   1249..1276    +  terminator     T7Te terminator: phage T7 early transcription terminator
   1288..1875    -  rep_origin     ori: high-copy-number ColE1/pMB1/pBR322/pUC origin of replication
   1897..1926    -  terminator     T3Te terminator: phage T3 early transcription terminator
   1998..2017    -  CDS            lacZα (fragment): LacZα fragment of β-galactosidase; lacZ fragment
>Addgene plasmid #233997 | makeTCR_Hs.TRBV12-3 | addgene full sequence | sequence record 468316 | Addgene NGS Result
CGTCTCACCATGGACTCCTGGACCTTCTGCTGTGTGTCCCTTTGCATCCTGGTAGCGAAGCATACAGATG
CTGGAGTTATCCAGTCACCCCGCCATGAGGTGACAGAGATGGGACAAGAAGTGACTCTGAGATGTAAACC
AATTTCAGGCCACAACTCCCTTTTCTGGTACAGACAGACCATGATGCGGGGACTGGAGTTGCTCATTTAC
TTTAACAACAACGTTCCGATAGATGATTCAGGGATGCCCGAGGATCGATTCTCAGCTAAGATGCCTAATG
CATCATTCTCCACTCTGAAGATCCAGCCCTCAGAACCCAGGGACTCAGCTGTGTACTTCTGTGTGAGACG
CAGGGAAGATGGCCGCGAAGAAAACGTCATAGCTGTTTCCTGACTGACCATTTAAATCATACCTGACCTC
CATAGCAGAAAGTCAAAAGCCTCCGACCGGAGGCTTTTGACTTGATCGGCACGTAAGAGGTTCCAACTTT
CACCATAATGAAATAAGATCACTACCGGGCGTATTTTTTGAGTTATCGAGATTTTCAGGAGCTAAGGAAG
CTAAAATGGAGAAAAAAATCACTGGATATACCACCGTTGATATATCCCAATGGCATCGTAAAGAACATTT
TGAGGCATTTCAGTCAGTTGCTCAATGTACCTATAACCAGACCGTTCAGCTGGATATTACGGCCTTTTTA
AAGACCGTAAAGAAAAATAAGCACAAGTTTTATCCGGCCTTTATTCACATTCTTGCCCGCCTGATGAATG
CTCATCCGGAATTTCGTATGGCAATGAAAGACGGTGAGCTGGTGATATGGGATAGTGTTCACCCTTGTTA
CACCGTTTTCCATGAGCAAACTGAAACGTTTTCATCGCTCTGGAGTGAATACCACGACGATTTCCGGCAG
TTTCTACACATATATTCGCAAGATGTGGCGTGTTACGGTGAAAACCTGGCCTATTTCCCTAAAGGGTTTA
TTGAGAATATGTTTTTTGTCTCAGCCAATCCCTGGGTGAGTTTCACCAGTTTTGATTTAAACGTGGCCAA
TATGGACAACTTCTTCGCCCCCGTTTTCACCATGGGCAAATATTATACGCAAGGCGACAAGGTGCTGATG
CCGCTGGCGATTCAGGTTCATCATGCCGTTTGTGATGGCTTCCATGTCGGCAGAATGCTTAATGAATTAC
AACAGTACTGCGATGAGTGGCAGGGCGGGGCGTAATGAGGGCCCAAATGTAATCACCTGGCTCACCTTCG
GGTGGGCCTTTCTGCGTTGCTGGCGTTTTTCCATAGGCTCCGCCCCCCTGACGAGCATCACAAAAATCGA
TGCTCAAGTCAGAGGTGGCGAAACCCGACAGGACTATAAAGATACCAGGCGTTTCCCCCTGGAAGCTCCC
TCGTGCGCTCTCCTGTTCCGACCCTGCCGCTTACCGGATACCTGTCCGCCTTTCTCCCTTCGGGAAGCGT
GGCGCTTTCTCATAGCTCACGCTGTAGGTATCTCAGTTCGGTGTAGGTCGTTCGCTCCAAGCTGGGCTGT
GTGCACGAACCCCCCGTTCAGCCCGACCGCTGCGCCTTATCCGGTAACTATCGTCTTGAGTCCAACCCGG
TAAGACACGACTTATCGCCACTGGCAGCAGCCACTGGTAACAGGATTAGCAGAGCGAGGTATGTAGGCGG
TGCTACAGAGTTCTTGAAGTGGTGGCCTAACTACGGCTACACTAGAAGAACAGTATTTGGTATCTGCGCT
CTGCTGAAGCCAGTTACCTCGGAAAAAGAGTTGGTAGCTCTTGATCCGGCAAACAAACCACCGCTGGTAG
CGGTGGTTTTTTTGTTTGCAAGCAGCAGATTACGCGCAGAAAAAAAGGATCTCAAGAAGATCCTTTGATT
TTCTACCGAAGAAAGGCCCACCCGTGAAGGTGAGCCAGTGAGTTGATTGCAGTCCAGTTACGCTGGAGTC
TGAGGCTCGTCCTGAATGATATCAAGCTTGAATTCGTTTGTAAAACGACGGCCAGTGCTAACCGTATCGC
ATTGGCCATACCTACA
